Addgene plasmid #72388: pJK621
Purpose: Produces Escherichia coli glycinamide ribonucleotide synthetase (EcPurDH6)
Depositing lab: T. J. Kappock. Depositing organization: Purdue University.
Backbone
  Vector backbone: pET28a
  Backbone size w/o insert (bp): 5369
  Total vector size (bp): 6583
  Vector type: Bacterial Expression
Growth in bacteria
  Bacterial resistance: Kanamycin, 50 μg/mL
  Growth temperature: 37°C
  Growth strain: DH5alpha
  Copy number: High Copy
Gene/Insert
  Gene/Insert name: phosphoribosylamine-glycine ligase (alt names: purD; ECD_03882; glycinamide ribonucleotide synthetase)
  Species: Escherichia coli BL21(DE3)
  Mutation: contains 3 silent mutations in codons 9-11 to facilitate PCR amplification
  GenBank ID: ACT45674.1
  Promoter: T7
  Tag / fusion protein: His6 (C terminal on backbone)
  Cloning method: Restriction Enzyme; 5′ cloning site NdeI (not destroyed); 3′ cloning site XhoI (not destroyed)
  Sequencing primers: 5′ T7 promoter; 3′ T7 terminator
Terms and licenses: Academic/Nonprofit Terms; Industry Terms: Not Available to Industry
How to cite: pJK621 was a gift from T. J. Kappock (Addgene plasmid # 72388 ; http://n2t.net/addgene:72388 ; RRID:Addgene_72388)
