[The description below was written by a language model from this plasmid's Addgene catalogue record and pLannotate feature annotations shown in this document.]
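Description:
pJK621 is a bacterial expression plasmid built on the pET28a backbone for producing Escherichia coli glycinamide ribonucleotide synthetase (phosphoribosylamine-glycine ligase, PurD), the enzyme designated EcPurDH6 by the depositor. The purD coding sequence, taken from E. coli BL21(DE3), was inserted between the NdeI and XhoI sites, both of which are retained. It carries three silent changes in codons 9–11 that were introduced to aid PCR amplification and do not alter the protein.

Expression is driven by a T7 promoter followed by a lac operator and the strong ribosome binding site from phage T7 gene 10, with a T7 terminator downstream. A plasmid-borne lacI gene supplies lac repressor, so transcription is held off until an inducer such as IPTG is added in a host that supplies T7 RNA polymerase. Cloning into XhoI places purD in frame with the backbone's C-terminal His6 tag, which the annotation detects as a partial polyhistidine match just after the gene and which allows metal-affinity purification. The feature table also shows a His-tag-like fragment and a thrombin cleavage site immediately upstream of purD, as expected for pET28a cloned at NdeI. The catalogue entry lists only the C-terminal tag, so whether the product also carries the N-terminal leader is not settled by the record.

The plasmid is selected with kanamycin through an aminoglycoside phosphotransferase gene and replicates from a ColE1/pMB1-type origin, accompanied by the rop gene and bom region from pBR322. An f1 origin is also present. Short annotated tetracycline-resistance, SET1 and AmpR-promoter fragments are backbone remnants or partial matches rather than functional elements.
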