Features (pLannotate 1.2.2; 21 found; start..end, strand, type, name):
     12..467     +  rep_origin     f1 ori (sequence partly withheld): f1 bacteriophage origin of replication; arrow indicates direction of (+) strand synthesis
    494..551     +  promoter       AmpR promoter (fragment): bla
    560..1375    -  CDS            KanR: aminoglycoside phosphotransferase; aph(3')-Ia; confers resistance to kanamycin in bacteria or G418 (Geneticin®) in eukaryotes
   1497..2085    +  rep_origin     ori: high-copy-number ColE1/pMB1/pBR322/pUC origin of replication
   2271..2413    -  misc_feature   bom: basis of mobility region from pBR322
   2515..2706    -  CDS            rop: Rop protein, which maintains plasmids at low copy number; rop
   2723..3103    +  CDS            YPB1_ECOLX: Protein predicted: Swiss-Prot protein existence level 4. From Escherichia coli.
   3175..3466    -  CDS            TcR (fragment): tetracycline efflux protein; tet; confers resistance to tetracycline
   3481..3502    -  protein_bind   CAP binding site: CAP binding activates transcription in the presence of cAMP. E. coli catabolite activator protein
   3515..4597    -  CDS            lacI: lac repressor; lacI; The lac repressor binds to the lac operator to inhibit transcription in E. coli. This inhibition can be relieved by adding lactose or isopropyl-β-D-thiogalactopyranoside (IPTG).
   4598..4675    -  promoter       lacI promoter: lacI
   4683..4962    -  CDS            TcR (fragment): tetracycline efflux protein; tet; confers resistance to tetracycline
   4984..5002    +  promoter       T7 promoter: promoter for bacteriophage T7 RNA polymerase
   5003..5027    +  protein_bind   lac operator: The lac repressor binds to the lac operator to inhibit transcription in E. coli. This inhibition can be relieved by adding lactose or isopropyl-β-D-thiogalactopyranoside (IPTG). lac repressor encoded by lacI
   5042..5064    +  RBS            RBS: efficient ribosome binding site from bacteriophage T7 gene 10 (Olins and Rangwala, 1989)
   5083..5099    +  CDS            capTEV™ (fragment): composite tag for in vivo biotinylation, TEV protease cleavage, and 6xHis tagging
   5110..5127    +  CDS            thrombin site: thrombin recognition and cleavage site
   5131..6417    +  CDS            purD: PUR2_ECOLI - Experimental evidence at protein level: Swiss-Prot protein existence level 1. From Escherichia coli (strain K12).
   6427..6444    +  CDS            9xHis (fragment): 9xHis affinity tag
   6454..6503    +  CDS            SET1 (fragment): solubility-enhancement tag derived from T7 phage gene 10B
   6511..6558    +  terminator     T7 terminator: transcription terminator for bacteriophage T7 RNA polymerase
>Addgene plasmid #72388 | pJK621 | depositor full sequence | sequence record 133928 | pJK621 sequence 6583 bps
TGGCGAATGGG
[124 nt withheld, positions 12-135]
C
[91 nt withheld, positions 137-227]
A
[49 nt withheld, positions 229-277]
CCTTTGACGTTGGAGTCCACGTTCTTT
[37 nt withheld, positions 305-341]
ACCCTATCTCGGTCTATTCTTTTGATTTATAAGGGATTTTGCCGATTTCGGCCTATTGGTTAAAAAATGA
GCTGATTTAACAAAAATTTAACGCGAATTTTAACAAAATATTAACGTTTACAATTTCAGGTGGCACTTTT
CGGGGAAATGTGCGCGGAACCCCTATTTGTTTATTTTTCTAAATACATTCAAATATGTATCCGCTCATGA
ATTAATTCTTAGAAAAACTCATCGAGCATCAAATGAAACTGCAATTTATTCATATCAGGATTATCAATAC
CATATTTTTGAAAAAGCCGTTTCTGTAATGAAGGAGAAAACTCACCGAGGCAGTTCCATAGGATGGCAAG
ATCCTGGTATCGGTCTGCGATTCCGACTCGTCCAACATCAATACAACCTATTAATTTCCCCTCGTCAAAA
ATAAGGTTATCAAGTGAGAAATCACCATGAGTGACGACTGAATCCGGTGAGAATGGCAAAAGTTTATGCA
TTTCTTTCCAGACTTGTTCAACAGGCCAGCCATTACGCTCGTCATCAAAATCACTCGCATCAACCAAACC
GTTATTCATTCGTGATTGCGCCTGAGCGAGACGAAATACGCGATCGCTGTTAAAAGGACAATTACAAACA
GGAATCGAATGCAACCGGCGCAGGAACACTGCCAGCGCATCAACAATATTTTCACCTGAATCAGGATATT
CTTCTAATACCTGGAATGCTGTTTTCCCGGGGATCGCAGTGGTGAGTAACCATGCATCATCAGGAGTACG
GATAAAATGCTTGATGGTCGGAAGAGGCATAAATTCCGTCAGCCAGTTTAGTCTGACCATCTCATCTGTA
ACATCATTGGCAACGCTACCTTTGCCATGTTTCAGAAACAACTCTGGCGCATCGGGCTTCCCATACAATC
GATAGATTGTCGCACCTGATTGCCCGACATTATCGCGAGCCCATTTATACCCATATAAATCAGCATCCAT
GTTGGAATTTAATCGCGGCCTAGAGCAAGACGTTTCCCGTTGAATATGGCTCATAACACCCCTTGTATTA
CTGTTTATGTAAGCAGACAGTTTTATTGTTCATGACCAAAATCCCTTAACGTGAGTTTTCGTTCCACTGA
GCGTCAGACCCCGTAGAAAAGATCAAAGGATCTTCTTGAGATCCTTTTTTTCTGCGCGTAATCTGCTGCT
TGCAAACAAAAAAACCACCGCTACCAGCGGTGGTTTGTTTGCCGGATCAAGAGCTACCAACTCTTTTTCC
GAAGGTAACTGGCTTCAGCAGAGCGCAGATACCAAATACTGTCCTTCTAGTGTAGCCGTAGTTAGGCCAC
CACTTCAAGAACTCTGTAGCACCGCCTACATACCTCGCTCTGCTAATCCTGTTACCAGTGGCTGCTGCCA
GTGGCGATAAGTCGTGTCTTACCGGGTTGGACTCAAGACGATAGTTACCGGATAAGGCGCAGCGGTCGGG
CTGAACGGGGGGTTCGTGCACACAGCCCAGCTTGGAGCGAACGACCTACACCGAACTGAGATACCTACAG
CGTGAGCTATGAGAAAGCGCCACGCTTCCCGAAGGGAGAAAGGCGGACAGGTATCCGGTAAGCGGCAGGG
TCGGAACAGGAGAGCGCACGAGGGAGCTTCCAGGGGGAAACGCCTGGTATCTTTATAGTCCTGTCGGGTT
TCGCCACCTCTGACTTGAGCGTCGATTTTTGTGATGCTCGTCAGGGGGGCGGAGCCTATGGAAAAACGCC
AGCAACGCGGCCTTTTTACGGTTCCTGGCCTTTTGCTGGCCTTTTGCTCACATGTTCTTTCCTGCGTTAT
CCCCTGATTCTGTGGATAACCGTATTACCGCCTTTGAGTGAGCTGATACCGCTCGCCGCAGCCGAACGAC
CGAGCGCAGCGAGTCAGTGAGCGAGGAAGCGGAAGAGCGCCTGATGCGGTATTTTCTCCTTACGCATCTG
TGCGGTATTTCACACCGCATATATGGTGCACTCTCAGTACAATCTGCTCTGATGCCGCATAGTTAAGCCA
GTATACACTCCGCTATCGCTACGTGACTGGGTCATGGCTGCGCCCCGACACCCGCCAACACCCGCTGACG
CGCCCTGACGGGCTTGTCTGCTCCCGGCATCCGCTTACAGACAAGCTGTGACCGTCTCCGGGAGCTGCAT
GTGTCAGAGGTTTTCACCGTCATCACCGAAACGCGCGAGGCAGCTGCGGTAAAGCTCATCAGCGTGGTCG
TGAAGCGATTCACAGATGTCTGCCTGTTCATCCGCGTCCAGCTCGTTGAGTTTCTCCAGAAGCGTTAATG
TCTGGCTTCTGATAAAGCGGGCCATGTTAAGGGCGGTTTTTTCCTGTTTGGTCACTGATGCCTCCGTGTA
AGGGGGATTTCTGTTCATGGGGGTAATGATACCGATGAAACGAGAGAGGATGCTCACGATACGGGTTACT
GATGATGAACATGCCCGGTTACTGGAACGTTGTGAGGGTAAACAACTGGCGGTATGGATGCGGCGGGACC
AGAGAAAAATCACTCAGGGTCAATGCCAGCGCTTCGTTAATACAGATGTAGGTGTTCCACAGGGTAGCCA
GCAGCATCCTGCGATGCAGATCCGGAACATAATGGTGCAGGGCGCTGACTTCCGCGTTTCCAGACTTTAC
GAAACACGGAAACCGAAGACCATTCATGTTGTTGCTCAGGTCGCAGACGTTTTGCAGCAGCAGTCGCTTC
ACGTTCGCTCGCGTATCGGTGATTCATTCTGCTAACCAGTAAGGCAACCCCGCCAGCCTAGCCGGGTCCT
CAACGACAGGAGCACGATCATGCGCACCCGTGGGGCCGCCATGCCGGCGATAATGGCCTGCTTCTCGCCG
AAACGTTTGGTGGCGGGACCAGTGACGAAGGCTTGAGCGAGGGCGTGCAAGATTCCGAATACCGCAAGCG
ACAGGCCGATCATCGTCGCGCTCCAGCGAAAGCGGTCCTCGCCGAAAATGACCCAGAGCGCTGCCGGCAC
CTGTCCTACGAGTTGCATGATAAAGAAGACAGTCATAAGTGCGGCGACGATAGTCATGCCCCGCGCCCAC
CGGAAGGAGCTGACTGGGTTGAAGGCTCTCAAGGGCATCGGTCGAGATCCCGGTGCCTAATGAGTGAGCT
AACTTACATTAATTGCGTTGCGCTCACTGCCCGCTTTCCAGTCGGGAAACCTGTCGTGCCAGCTGCATTA
ATGAATCGGCCAACGCGCGGGGAGAGGCGGTTTGCGTATTGGGCGCCAGGGTGGTTTTTCTTTTCACCAG
TGAGACGGGCAACAGCTGATTGCCCTTCACCGCCTGGCCCTGAGAGAGTTGCAGCAAGCGGTCCACGCTG
GTTTGCCCCAGCAGGCGAAAATCCTGTTTGATGGTGGTTAACGGCGGGATATAACATGAGCTGTCTTCGG
TATCGTCGTATCCCACTACCGAGATATCCGCACCAACGCGCAGCCCGGACTCGGTAATGGCGCGCATTGC
GCCCAGCGCCATCTGATCGTTGGCAACCAGCATCGCAGTGGGAACGATGCCCTCATTCAGCATTTGCATG
GTTTGTTGAAAACCGGACATGGCACTCCAGTCGCCTTCCCGTTCCGCTATCGGCTGAATTTGATTGCGAG
TGAGATATTTATGCCAGCCAGCCAGACGCAGACGCGCCGAGACAGAACTTAATGGGCCCGCTAACAGCGC
GATTTGCTGGTGACCCAATGCGACCAGATGCTCCACGCCCAGTCGCGTACCGTCTTCATGGGAGAAAATA
ATACTGTTGATGGGTGTCTGGTCAGAGACATCAAGAAATAACGCCGGAACATTAGTGCAGGCAGCTTCCA
CAGCAATGGCATCCTGGTCATCCAGCGGATAGTTAATGATCAGCCCACTGACGCGTTGCGCGAGAAGATT
GTGCACCGCCGCTTTACAGGCTTCGACGCCGCTTCGTTCTACCATCGACACCACCACGCTGGCACCCAGT
TGATCGGCGCGAGATTTAATCGCCGCGACAATTTGCGACGGCGCGTGCAGGGCCAGACTGGAGGTGGCAA
CGCCAATCAGCAACGACTGTTTGCCCGCCAGTTGTTGTGCCACGCGGTTGGGAATGTAATTCAGCTCCGC
CATCGCCGCTTCCACTTTTTCCCGCGTTTTCGCAGAAACGTGGCTGGCCTGGTTCACCACGCGGGAAACG
GTCTGATAAGAGACACCGGCATACTCTGCGACATCGTATAACGTTACTGGTTTCACATTCACCACCCTGA
ATTGACTCTCTTCCGGGCGCTATCATGCCATACCGCGAAAGGTTTTGCGCCATTCGATGGTGTCCGGGAT
CTCGACGCTCTCCCTTATGCGACTCCTGCATTAGGAAGCAGCCCAGTAGTAGGTTGAGGCCGTTGAGCAC
CGCCGCCGCAAGGAATGGTGCATGCAAGGAGATGGCGCCCAACAGTCCCCCGGCCACGGGGCCTGCCACC
ATACCCACGCCGAAACAAGCGCTCATGAGCCCGAAGTGGCGAGCCCGATCTTCCCCATCGGTGATGTCGG
CGATATAGGCGCCAGCAACCGCACCTGTGGCGCCGGTGATGCCGGCCACGATGCGTCCGGCGTAGAGGAT
CGAGATCTCGATCCCGCGAAATTAATACGACTCACTATAGGGGAATTGTGAGCGGATAACAATTCCCCTC
TAGAAATAATTTTGTTTAACTTTAAGAAGGAGATATACCATGGGCAGCAGCCATCATCATCATCATCACA
GCAGCGGCCTGGTGCCGCGCGGCAGCCATATGAAAGTATTAGTGATTGGTAACGGAGGACGTGAGCACGC
GCTGGCCTGGAAAGCGGCGCAGTCGCCGCTGGTTGAAACTGTTTTTGTTGCTCCGGGTAATGCAGGCACT
GCGCTGGAACCCGCGCTACAGAACGTCGCTATCGGCGTAACCGATATCCCGGCGCTGTTGGATTTCGCAC
AAAACGAAAAGATTGATCTGACCATCGTCGGCCCGGAAGCGCCGCTGGTGAAAGGCGTGGTCGATATCTT
CCGCGCCGCCGGGCTGAAAATCTTCGGCCCAACCGCAGGTGCGGCCCAACTGGAAGGCTCAAAAGCGTTT
ACCAAAGATTTCCTGGCCCGCCATAAGATCCCTACGGCGGAATACCAGAACTTCACCGAGGTAGAACCTG
CGCTGGCGTATCTGCGTGAGAAAGGCGCGCCAATCGTCATTAAAGCGGACGGTCTGGCTGCCGGGAAAGG
CGTTATCGTGGCGATGACGCTGGAAGAAGCGGAAGCGGCTGTTCACGATATGCTGGCGGGCAACGCTTTT
GGCGACGCGGGTCATCGCATCGTTATCGAAGAGTTCCTCGATGGCGAAGAAGCGAGCTTTATCGTGATGG
TGGACGGAGAGCATGTGCTGCCGATGGCTACCAGCCAGGATCACAAACGCGTAGGCGATAAAGATACCGG
ACCAAACACCGGCGGGATGGGCGCTTACTCCCCCGCGCCGGTAGTAACCGATGAAGTTCATCAGCGCACC
ATGGAACGTATCATCTGGCCAACCGTGAAAGGCATGGCGGCGGAAGGCAACACCTACACCGGTTTTCTCT
ACGCGGGCCTGATGATCGACAAACAGGGCAATCCGAAGGTTATCGAATTTAACTGCCGCTTTGGCGATCC
GGAAACCCAGCCGATTATGCTGCGCATGAAGTCCGATCTGGTTGAGCTCTGCCTGGCAGCCTGTGAAGGG
AAGCTGGACGAGAAAACATCCGAGTGGGATGAACGCGCTTCTCTCGGCGTGGTGATGGCTGCGGGTGGAT
ATCCGGGCGATTACCGCACCGGTGATGTGATCCACGGCCTGCCGCTGGAAGAAGTGGAAGACGGCAAAGT
GTTCCATGCAGGCACAAAACTGGCGGATGACGAGCAGGTAGTGACCAGCGGCGGGCGCGTACTGTGCGTC
ACCGCGCTGGGTCATACCGTGGCAGAAGCGCAGAAACGCGCTTATGCCTTAATGACCGATATTCACTGGG
ACGACTGCTTCTGCCGGAAAGATATCGGCTGGCGCGCCATCGAACGCGAGCAGAACTAACTCGAGCACCA
CCACCACCACCACTGAGATCCGGCTGCTAACAAAGCCCGAAAGGAAGCTGAGTTGGCTGCTGCCACCGCT
GAGCAATAACTAGCATAACCCCTTGGGGCCTCTAAACGGGTCTTGAGGGGTTTTTTGCTGAAAGGAGGAA
CTATATCCGGAT
