>Addgene plasmid #72388 | pJK621 | addgene partial sequence | sequence record 136190 | T7 5'-TAATACGACTCACTATAGGG-3'
ATTTTGTTTAACTTTAAGAAGGAGATATACCATGGGCAGCAGCCATCATCATCATCATCACAGCAGCGGC
CTGGTGCCGCGCGGCAGCCATATGAAAGTATTAGTGATTGGTAACGGAGGACGTGAGCACGCGCTGGCCT
GGAAAGCGGCGCAGTCGCCGCTGGTTGAAACTGTTTTTGTTGCTCCGGGTAATGCAGGCACTGCGCTGGA
ACCCGCGCTACAGAACGTCGCTATCGGCGTAACCGATATCCCGGCGCTGTTGGATTTCGCACAAAACGAA
AAGATTGATCTGACCATCGTCGGCCCGGAAGCGCCGCTGGTGAAAGGCGTGGTCGATATCTTCCGCGCCG
CCGGGCTGAAAATCTTCGGCCCAACCGCAGGTGCGGCCCAACTGGAAGGCTCAAAAGCGTTTACCAAAGA
TTTCCTGGCCCGCCATAAGATCCCTACGGCGGAATACCAGAACTTCACCGAGGTAGAACCTGCGCTGGCG
TATCTGCGTGAGAAAGGCGCGCCAATCGTCATTAAAGCGGACGGTCTGGCTGCCGGGAAAGGCGTTATCG
TGGCGATGACGCTGGAAGAAGCGGAAGCGGCTGTTCACGATATGCTGGCGGGCAACGCTTTTGGCGACGC
GGGTCATCGCATCGTTATCGAAGAGTTCCTCGATGGCGAAGAAGCGAGCTTTATCGTGATGGTGGACGGA
GAGCATGTGCTGCCGATGGCTACCAGCCAGGATCACAAACGCGTAGGCGATAAAGATACCGGACCAAACA
CCGGCGGGATGGGCGCTTACTCCCCCGCGCCGGTAGTAACCGATGAAGTTCATCAGCGCACCATGGAACG
TATCATCTGGCCAACCGTGAAAGGCATGGCGGCGGAAGGCAACACCTACACCGGTTTTCTCTACGCGGGC
CTGATGATCGACAAACAGGGCAATCCGAAGGTTATCGAATTTAACTGCCGCTTTGGCGATCCGGAAACCC
AGCCGATTATGCTGCGCATGAAGTCCGATCTGGTTGAGCTCTGCCTGGCAGCCTGTGAAGGGAAGCTGGA
