>Addgene plasmid #72388 | pJK621 | addgene partial sequence | sequence record 136699 | T7term 5'-GCTAGTTATTGCTCAGCGG-3'
TTCCTTTCGGGCTTTGTTAGCAGCCGGATCTCAGTGGTGGTGGTGGTGGTGCTCGAGTTAGTTCTGCTCG
CGTTCGATGGCGCGCCAGCCGATATCTTTCCGGCAGAAGCAGTCGTCCCAGTGAATATCGGTCATTAAGG
CATAAGCGCGTTTCTGCGCTTCTGCCACGGTATGACCCAGCGCGGTGACGCACAGTACGCGCCCGCCGCT
GGTCACTACCTGCTCGTCATCCGCCAGTTTTGTGCCTGCATGGAACACTTTGCCGTCTTCCACTTCTTCC
AGCGGCAGGCCGTGGATCACATCACCGGTGCGGTAATCGCCCGGATATCCACCCGCAGCCATCACCACGC
CGAGAGAAGCGCGTTCATCCCACTCGGATGTTTTCTCGTCCAGCTTCCCTTCACAGGCTGCCAGGCAGAG
CTCAACCAGATCGGACTTCATGCGCAGCATAATCGGCTGGGTTTCCGGATCGCCAAAGCGGCAGTTAAAT
TCGATAACCTTCGGATTGCCCTGTTTGTCGATCATCAGGCCCGCGTAGAGAAAACCGGTGTAGGTGTTGC
CTTCCGCCGCCATGCCTTTCACGGTTGGCCAGATGATACGTTCCATGGTGCGCTGATGAACTTCATCGGT
TACTACCGGCGCGGGGGAGTAAGCGCCCATCCCGCCGGTGTTTGGTCCGGTATCTTTATCGCCTACGCGT
TTGTGATCCTGGCTGGTAGCCATCGGCAGCACATGCTCTCCGTCCACCATCACGATAAAGCTCGCTTCTT
CGCCATCGAGGAACTCTTCGATAACGATGCGATGACCCGCGTCGCCAAAAGCGTTGCCCGCCAGCATATC
GTGAACAGCCGCTTCCGCTTCTTCCAGCGTCATCGCCACGATAACGCCTTTCCCGGCAGCCAGACCGTCC
GCTTTAATGACGATTGGCGCGCCTTT
